Addgene plasmid #247160: pDonor_e-attP-H1-g3-Ef1a-Puro-P2A-mCherry
Depositing lab: Patrick Hsu. Publication: Site-specific DNA insertion into the human genome with engineered recombinases. Fanton A, Bartie LJ, Martins JQ, Tran VQ, Goudy L, Kernick C, Durrant MG, Wei J, Armour-Garb Z, Pawluk A, Konermann S, Marson A, Gilbert LA, Roth TL, Hsu PD. Nat Biotechnol. 2025 Nov 6. doi: 10.1038/s41587-025-02895-3. PubMed 41199024.
Backbone
  Vector backbone: pCB250
  Vector type: Mammalian Expression
  Selectable markers: Puromycin
Growth in bacteria
  Bacterial resistance: Ampicillin, 100 μg/mL
  Growth temperature: 37°C
  Growth strain: DH5alpha
  Copy number: High Copy
Gene/Insert
  Gene/Insert name: Puromycin resistance, mCherry
  Species: Synthetic
  Promoter: Ef1a
  Cloning method: Golden Gate
Terms and licenses: Academic/Nonprofit Terms; Industry Terms: Not Available to Industry
Depositor comments: Please visit https://doi.org/10.1101/2024.11.01.621560 for bioRxiv preprint.
How to cite: pDonor_e-attP-H1-g3-Ef1a-Puro-P2A-mCherry was a gift from Patrick Hsu (Addgene plasmid # 247160 ; http://n2t.net/addgene:247160 ; RRID:Addgene_247160)
