[The description below was written by a language model from this plasmid's Addgene catalogue record and pLannotate feature annotations shown in this document.]
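Description:
pDonor_e-attP-H1-g3-Ef1a-Puro-P2A-mCherry is a 4,885 nt mammalian expression plasmid built on the pCB250 backbone by Golden Gate assembly. It is intended as a donor template for recombinase-mediated, site-specific DNA insertion into the human genome. In bacteria it is maintained as a high-copy plasmid through a ColE1/pUC-type origin of replication and is selected with ampicillin via the β-lactamase gene and its native bla promoter.

The annotated payload is a single bicistronic cassette. The strong constitutive human EF-1α promoter drives puromycin N-acetyltransferase joined through a P2A ribosome-skipping peptide to mCherry, and the transcript ends at a bovine growth hormone polyadenylation signal. Because the 2A sequence yields two separate polypeptides from one transcript, cells expressing the cassette become both puromycin resistant and red fluorescent. This allows drug enrichment and fluorescence-based scoring of cells carrying the donor.

The plasmid name also points to an "e-attP" element, presumably an attP-type attachment site that the recombinase uses to integrate the donor. It further points to "H1-g3", which suggests an H1 promoter-driven guide RNA. Neither element was picked up by the automated feature annotation, although an unannotated stretch of a few hundred bases lies between the origin and the EF-1α promoter where such parts could reside. The record does not define their sequence, exact position or the target of the guide, so these interpretations rest on the name and the associated study topic alone.
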