Features (pLannotate 1.2.2; 8 found; start..end, strand, type, name):
     32..136     +  promoter       AmpR promoter: bla
    137..997     +  CDS            AmpR: β-lactamase; bla; confers resistance to ampicillin, carbenicillin, and related antibiotics
   1168..1756    +  rep_origin     ori: high-copy-number ColE1/pMB1/pBR322/pUC origin of replication
   2090..3268    +  promoter       EF-1α promoter: strong constitutive promoter for human elongation factor EF-1α
   3276..3872    +  CDS            PuroR (fragment): puromycin N-acetyltransferase; pac from Streptomyces; confers resistance to puromycin
   3873..3928    +  CDS            P2A (fragment): 2A peptide from porcine teschovirus-1 polyprotein Eukaryotic ribosomes fail to insert a peptide bond between the Gly and Pro residues, yielding separate polypeptides.
   3936..4643    +  CDS            mCherry: mCherry is a basic (constitutively fluorescent) red fluorescent protein published in 2004, derived from Discosoma sp.. It is reported to be a very rapidly-maturing monomer with low acid sensitivity.
   4677..4884    +  polyA_signal   bGH poly(A) signal: bovine growth hormone polyadenylation signal
>Addgene plasmid #247160 | pDonor_e-attP-H1-g3-Ef1a-Puro-P2A-mCherry | addgene full sequence | sequence record 492681 | Addgene NGS Result
GACGTCAGGTGGCACTTTTCGGGGAAATGTGCGCGGAACCCCTATTTGTTTATTTTTCTAAATACATTCA
AATATGTATCCGCTCATGAGACAATAACCCTGATAAATGCTTCAATAATATTGAAAAAGGAAGAGTATGA
GTATTCAACATTTCCGTGTCGCCCTTATTCCCTTTTTTGCGGCATTTTGCCTTCCTGTTTTTGCTCACCC
AGAAACGCTGGTGAAAGTAAAAGATGCTGAAGATCAGTTGGGTGCACGAGTGGGTTACATCGAACTGGAT
CTCAACAGCGGTAAGATCCTTGAGAGTTTTCGCCCCGAAGAACGTTTTCCAATGATGAGCACTTTTAAAG
TTCTGCTATGTGGCGCGGTATTATCCCGTATTGACGCCGGGCAAGAGCAACTCGGTCGCCGCATACACTA
TTCTCAGAATGACTTGGTTGAGTACTCACCAGTCACAGAAAAGCATCTTACGGATGGCATGACAGTAAGA
GAATTATGCAGTGCTGCCATAACCATGAGTGATAACACTGCGGCCAACTTACTTCTGACAACGATCGGAG
GACCGAAGGAGCTAACCGCTTTTTTGCACAACATGGGGGATCATGTAACTCGCCTTGATCGTTGGGAACC
GGAGCTGAATGAAGCCATACCAAACGACGAGCGTGACACCACGATGCCTGTAGCAATGGCAACAACGTTG
CGCAAACTATTAACTGGCGAACTACTTACTCTAGCTTCCCGGCAACAATTAATAGACTGGATGGAGGCGG
ATAAAGTTGCAGGACCACTTCTGCGCTCGGCCCTTCCGGCTGGCTGGTTTATTGCTGATAAATCTGGAGC
CGGTGAGCGTGGCTCTCGCGGTATCATTGCAGCACTGGGGCCAGATGGTAAGCCCTCCCGTATCGTAGTT
ATCTACACGACGGGGAGTCAGGCAACTATGGATGAACGAAATAGACAGATCGCTGAGATAGGTGCCTCAC
TGATTAAGCATTGGTAACTGTCAGACCAAGTTTACTCATATATACTTTAGATTGATTTAAAACTTCATTT
TTAATTTAAAAGGATCTAGGTGAAGATCCTTTTTGATAATCTCATGACCAAAATCCCTTAACGTGAGTTT
TCGTTCCACTGAGCGTCAGACCCCGTAGAAAAGATCAAAGGATCTTCTTGAGATCCTTTTTTTCTGCGCG
TAATCTGCTGCTTGCAAACAAAAAAACCACCGCTACCAGCGGTGGTTTGTTTGCCGGATCAAGAGCTACC
AACTCTTTTTCCGAAGGTAACTGGCTTCAGCAGAGCGCAGATACCAAATACTGTTCTTCTAGTGTAGCCG
TAGTTAGGCCACCACTTCAAGAACTCTGTAGCACCGCCTACATACCTCGCTCTGCTAATCCTGTTACCAG
TGGCTGCTGCCAGTGGCGATAAGTCGTGTCTTACCGGGTTGGACTCAAGACGATAGTTACCGGATAAGGC
GCAGCGGTCGGGCTGAACGGGGGGTTCGTGCACACAGCCCAGCTTGGAGCGAACGACCTACACCGAACTG
AGATACCTACAGCGTGAGCTATGAGAAAGCGCCACGCTTCCCGAAGGGAGAAAGGCGGACAGGTATCCGG
TAAGCGGCAGGGTCGGAACAGGAGAGCGCACGAGGGAGCTTCCAGGGGGAAACGCCTGGTATCTTTATAG
TCCTGTCGGGTTTCGCCACCTCTGACTTGAGCGTCGATTTTTGTGATGCTCGTCAGGGGGGCGGAGCCTA
TGGAAAAACGCCAGCAACGCGGCCTTTTTACGGTTCCTGGCCTTTTGCTGGCCTTTTGCTCACATGTTCT
TTCCTGCGTTATCCCCTGATTCTGTGGATAACCGTATTACCGCCTTTGAGTGAGCTGATACCGCTCGCCG
CAGCCGAACGACCGAGCGCAGCGAGTCAGTGAGCGAGGAAGCGGAAGAGCGAGCTTCGCACGATTGCACC
TTGGGAGCCACACAGATAAACTGTCGATGGTAATGAAATAACATCAACTGTTTATCTGTGTCAGTGTGTA
TTCTGCTGTTGTTGGGCCGGTGCAGTTAACTGCCGCCGAATGCAACCTCGATCGAGCCGGGCTCCGGTGC
CCGTCAGTGGGCAGAGCGCACATCGCCCACAGTCCCCGAGAAGTTGGGGGGAGGGGTCGGCAATTGAACC
GGTGCCTAGAGAAGGTGGCGCGGGGTAAACTGGGAAAGTGATGTCGTGTACTGGCTCCGCCTTTTTCCCG
AGGGTGGGGGAGAACCGTATATAAGTGCAGTAGTCGCCGTGAACGTTCTTTTTCGCAACGGGTTTGCCGC
CAGAACACAGGTAAGTGCCGTGTGTGGTTCCCGCGGGCCTGGCCTCTTTACGGGTTATGGCCCTTGCGTG
CCTTGAATTACTTCCACCTGGCTGCAGTACGTGATTCTTGATCCCGAGCTTCGGGTTGGAAGTGGGTGGG
AGAGTTCGAGGCCTTGCGCTTAAGGAGCCCCTTCGCCTCGTGCTTGAGTTGAGGCCTGGCCTGGGCGCTG
GGGCCGCCGCGTGCGAATCTGGTGGCACCTTCGCGCCTGTCTCGCTGCTTTCGATAAGTCTCTAGCCATT
TAAAATTTTTGATGACCTGCTGCGACGCTTTTTTTCTGGCAAGATAGTCTTGTAAATGCGGGCCAAGATC
TGCACACTGGTATTTCGGTTTTTGGGGCCGCGGGCGGCGACGGGGCCCGTGCGTCCCAGCGCACATGTTC
GGCGAGGCGGGGCCTGCGAGCGCGGCCACCGAGAATCGGACGGGGGTAGTCTCAAGCTGGCCGGCCTGCT
CTGGTGCCTGGCCTCGCGCCGCCGTGTATCGCCCCGCCCTGGGCGGCAAGGCTGGCCCGGTCGGCACCAG
TTGCGTGAGCGGAAAGATGGCCGCTTCCCGGCCCTGCTGCAGGGAGCTCAAAATGGAGGACGCGGCGCTC
GGGAGAGCGGGCGGGTGAGTCACCCACACAAAGGAAAAGGGCCTTTCCGTCCTCAGCCGTCGCTTCATGT
GACTCCACGGAGTACCGGGCGCCGTCCAGGCACCTCGATTAGTTCTCGAGCTTTTGGAGTACGTCGTCTT
TAGGTTGGGGGGAGGGGTTTTATGCGATGGAGTTTCCCCACACTGAGTGGGTGGAGACTGAAGTTAGGCC
AGCTTGGCACTTGATGTAATTCTCCTTGGAATTTGCCCTTTTTGAGTTTGGATCTTGGTTCATTCTCAAG
CCTCAGACAGTGGTTCAAAGTTTTTTTCTTCCATTTCAGGTGTCGTGAAGCCACCATGACCGAGTACAAG
CCCACGGTGCGCCTCGCCACCCGCGACGACGTCCCCAGGGCCGTACGCACCCTCGCCGCCGCGTTCGCCG
ACTACCCCGCCACGCGCCACACCGTCGATCCGGACCGCCACATCGAGCGGGTCACCGAGCTGCAAGAACT
CTTCCTCACGCGCGTCGGGCTCGACATCGGCAAGGTGTGGGTCGCGGACGACGGCGCCGCCGTGGCGGTC
TGGACCACGCCGGAGAGCGTCGAAGCGGGGGCGGTGTTCGCCGAGATCGGCCCGCGCATGGCCGAGTTGA
GCGGTTCCCGGCTGGCCGCGCAGCAACAGATGGAAGGCCTCCTGGCGCCGCACCGGCCCAAGGAGCCCGC
GTGGTTCCTGGCCACCGTCGGAGTCTCGCCCGACCACCAGGGCAAGGGTCTGGGCAGCGCCGTCGTGCTC
CCCGGAGTGGAGGCGGCCGAGCGCGCCGGGGTGCCCGCCTTCCTGGAAACCTCCGCGCCCCGCAACCTCC
CCTTCTACGAGCGGCTCGGCTTCACCGTCACCGCCGACGTCGAGGTGCCCGAAGGACCGCGCACCTGGTG
CATGACCCGCAAGCCCGGTGCCGCCACGAACTTCTCTCTGTTAAAGCAAGCAGGTGACGTGGAAGAAAAC
CCCGGTCCCGGATCCATGGTGAGCAAGGGCGAGGAGGATAACATGGCCATCATCAAGGAGTTCATGCGCT
TCAAGGTGCACATGGAGGGCTCCGTGAACGGCCACGAGTTCGAGATCGAGGGCGAGGGCGAGGGCCGCCC
CTACGAGGGCACCCAGACCGCCAAGCTGAAGGTGACCAAGGGTGGCCCCCTGCCCTTCGCCTGGGACATC
CTGTCCCCTCAGTTCATGTACGGCTCCAAGGCCTACGTGAAGCACCCCGCCGACATCCCCGACTACTTGA
AGCTGTCCTTCCCCGAGGGCTTCAAGTGGGAGCGCGTGATGAACTTCGAGGACGGCGGCGTGGTGACCGT
GACCCAGGACTCCTCCCTGCAGGACGGCGAGTTCATCTACAAGGTGAAGCTGCGCGGCACCAACTTCCCC
TCCGACGGCCCCGTAATGCAGAAGAAGACCATGGGCTGGGAGGCCTCCTCCGAGCGGATGTACCCCGAGG
ACGGCGCCCTGAAGGGCGAGATCAAGCAGAGGCTGAAGCTGAAGGACGGCGGCCACTACGACGCTGAGGT
CAAGACCACCTACAAGGCCAAGAAGCCCGTGCAGCTGCCCGGCGCCTACAACGTCAACATCAAGTTGGAC
ATCACCTCCCACAACGAGGACTACACCATCGTGGAACAGTACGAACGCGCCGAGGGCCGCCACTCCACCG
GCGGCATGGACGAGCTGTACAAGTAACTCGAGCTAGAGCTCGCTGATCAGCCTCGACTGTGCCTTCTAGT
TGCCAGCCATCTGTTGTTTGCCCCTCCCCCGTGCCTTCCTTGACCCTGGAAGGTGCCACTCCCACTGTCC
TTTCCTAATAAAATGAGGAAATTGCATCGCATTGTCTGAGTAGGTGTCATTCTATTCTGGGGGGTGGGGT
GGGGCAGGACAGCAAGGGGGAGGATTGGGAAGACAATAGCAGGCATGCTGGGGAC
